Addgene plasmid #62682: pARC (pKD-G3)
Purpose: Mammalian expression of amiR-eGFP from the broadly active CAG promoter/enhancer
Depositing lab: Masato Ohtsuka. Depositing organization: Tokai University. Publication: Assessment of Artificial MiRNA Architectures for Higher Knockdown Efficiencies without the Undesired Effects in Mice. Miura H, Inoko H, Tanaka M, Nakaoka H, Kimura M, Gurumurthy CB, Sato M, Ohtsuka M. PLoS One. 2015 Aug 18;10(8):e0135919. doi: 10.1371/journal.pone.0135919. eCollection 2015. PubMed 26285215.
Backbone
  Vector backbone: pCAGGS
  Total vector size (bp): 4970
  Vector type: Mammalian Expression, RNAi
Growth in bacteria
  Bacterial resistance: Ampicillin, 100 μg/mL
  Growth temperature: 37°C
  Growth strain: DH5alpha
  Copy number: High Copy
Gene/Insert
  Gene/Insert name: amiR-eGFP123
  gRNA/shRNA sequence: ATGAACTTCAGGGTCAGCTTG
Terms and licenses: Academic/Nonprofit Terms; Industry Terms: Not Available to Industry
How to cite: pARC (pKD-G3) was a gift from Masato Ohtsuka (Addgene plasmid # 62682 ; http://n2t.net/addgene:62682 ; RRID:Addgene_62682)
