[The description below was written by a language model from this plasmid's Addgene catalogue record and pLannotate feature annotations shown in this document.]
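Description:
pARC (pKD-G3) is a roughly 5 kb mammalian expression and RNAi plasmid built on the pCAGGS backbone, designed to express an artificial microRNA against eGFP (amiR-eGFP123). It is maintained in E. coli as a high-copy plasmid through a ColE1/pUC-type origin and is selected with ampicillin via the β-lactamase gene and its own promoter. The backbone also carries residual lac promoter/operator sequences and short lacI fragments. An SV40 origin is present, which can support episomal replication in cells supplying large T antigen, and it is followed by an SV40 polyadenylation signal. No mammalian selection marker or fluorescent reporter is annotated.

The payload is driven by the CAG promoter, made up of the CMV immediate early enhancer, the chicken β-actin promoter and a chimeric β-actin/β-globin intron, which gives strong Pol II transcription in a broad range of cell types and tissues. Downstream sits the amiRNA cassette: flanking sequences from mouse miR-155 surround a synthetic hairpin. The short antisense match annotated as an rsEGFP2 fragment is the guide strand complementary to eGFP rather than a coding sequence. After transcription, the miR-155 context directs the hairpin into the endogenous microRNA processing pathway, yielding a mature small RNA that silences eGFP transcripts. The transcript ends with rabbit β-globin sequence (the small feature labelled HBB is most likely part of this region) and its polyadenylation signal.

According to the record, the plasmid is used for eGFP knockdown in mammalian cells. The associated work compared artificial miRNA architectures for knockdown efficiency without undesired effects in mice.
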