Features (pLannotate 1.2.2; 19 found; start..end, strand, type, name):
      4..383     +  enhancer       CMV enhancer: human cytomegalovirus immediate early enhancer
    386..661     +  promoter       chicken β-actin promoter: No description available
    662..1673    +  intron         chimeric intron: chimera between introns from chicken β-actin and rabbit β-globin
   1749..1775    +  ncRNA          5' miR-155: sequence upstream of the precursor of mouse miR-155 microRNA (Uva et al., 2013) miRNA
   1776..1797    -  CDS            rsEGFP2 (fragment): reversibly and rapidly switchable enhanced green fluorescent protein (Grotjohann et al., 2012) mammalian codon-optimized
   1839..1880    +  ncRNA          3' miR-155: sequence downstream of the precursor of mouse miR-155 microRNA (Uva et al., 2013) miRNA
   1914..1991    +  CDS            HBB (fragment): HBB_PONPY - Experimental evidence at transcript level: Swiss-Prot protein existence level 2. Involved in oxygen transport from the lung to the various peripheral tissues. From Pongo pygmaeus (Bornean orangutan).
   2062..2117    +  polyA_signal   β-globin poly(A) signal: rabbit β-globin polyadenylation signal (Gil and Proudfoot, 1987)
   2502..2518    -  protein_bind   lac operator: The lac repressor binds to the lac operator to inhibit transcription in E. coli. This inhibition can be relieved by adding lactose or isopropyl-β-D-thiogalactopyranoside (IPTG). lac repressor encoded by lacI
   2526..2556    -  promoter       lac promoter: promoter for the E. coli lac operon
   2571..2592    -  protein_bind   CAP binding site: CAP binding activates transcription in the presence of cAMP. E. coli catabolite activator protein
   2605..2644    -  CDS            lacI (fragment): lac repressor; lacI; The lac repressor binds to the lac operator to inhibit transcription in E. coli. This inhibition can be relieved by adding lactose or isopropyl-β-D-thiogalactopyranoside (IPTG).
   2651..2673    +  promoter       SV40 promoter (fragment): SV40 enhancer and early promoter
   2697..2832    +  rep_origin     SV40 ori: SV40 origin of replication
   2852..2986    +  polyA_signal   SV40 poly(A) signal: SV40 polyadenylation signal
   2988..3042    -  CDS            lacI (fragment): lac repressor; lacI; The lac repressor binds to the lac operator to inhibit transcription in E. coli. This inhibition can be relieved by adding lactose or isopropyl-β-D-thiogalactopyranoside (IPTG).
   3225..3813    -  rep_origin     ori: high-copy-number ColE1/pMB1/pBR322/pUC origin of replication
   3984..4844    -  CDS            AmpR: β-lactamase; bla; confers resistance to ampicillin, carbenicillin, and related antibiotics
   4845..4949    -  promoter       AmpR promoter: bla
>Addgene plasmid #62682 | pARC (pKD-G3) | depositor full sequence | sequence record 115746 | pARC (pKD-G3) sequence 4975 bps
GTCGACATTGATTATTGACTAGTTATTAATAGTAATCAATTACGGGGTCATTAGTTCATAGCCCATATAT
GGAGTTCCGCGTTACATAACTTACGGTAAATGGCCCGCCTGGCTGACCGCCCAACGACCCCCGCCCATTG
ACGTCAATAATGACGTATGTTCCCATAGTAACGCCAATAGGGACTTTCCATTGACGTCAATGGGTGGACT
ATTTACGGTAAACTGCCCACTTGGCAGTACATCAAGTGTATCATATGCCAAGTACGCCCCCTATTGACGT
CAATGACGGTAAATGGCCCGCCTGGCATTATGCCCAGTACATGACCTTATGGGACTTTCCTACTTGGCAG
TACATCTACGTATTAGTCATCGCTATTACCATGGGTCGAGGTGAGCCCCACGTTCTGCTTCACTCTCCCC
ATCTCCCCCCCCTCCCCACCCCCAATTTTGTATTTATTTATTTTTTAATTATTTTGTGCAGCGATGGGGG
CGGGGGGGGGGGGGGCGCGCGCCAGGCGGGGCGGGGCGGGGCGAGGGGCGGGGCGGGGCGAGGCGGAGAG
GTGCGGCGGCAGCCAATCAGAGCGGCGCGCTCCGAAAGTTTCCTTTTATGGCGAGGCGGCGGCGGCGGCG
GCCCTATAAAAAGCGAAGCGCGCGGCGGGCGGGAGTCGCTGCGTTGCCTTCGCCCCGTGCCCCGCTCCGC
GCCGCCTCGCGCCGCCCGCCCCGGCTCTGACTGACCGCGTTACTCCCACAGGTGAGCGGGCGGGACGGCC
CTTCTCCTCCGGGCTGTAATTAGCGCTTGGTTTAATGACGGCTCGTTTCTTTTCTGTGGCTGCGTGAAAG
CCTTAAAGGGCTCCGGGAGGGCCCTTTGTGCGGGGGGGAGCGGCTCGGGGGGTGCGTGCGTGTGTGTGTG
CGTGGGGAGCGCCGCGTGCGGCCCGCGCTGCCCGGCGGCTGTGAGCGCTGCGGGCGCGGCGCGGGGCTTT
GTGCGCTCCGCGTGTGCGCGAGGGGAGCGCGGCCGGGGGCGGTGCCCCGCGGTGCGGGGGGGCTGCGAGG
GGAACAAAGGCTGCGTGCGGGGTGTGTGCGTGGGGGGGTGAGCAGGGGGTGTGGGCGCGGCGGTCGGGCT
GTAACCCCCCCCTGCACCCCCCTCCCCGAGTTGCTGAGCACGGCCCGGCTTCGGGTGCGGGGCTCCGTGC
GGGGCGTGGCGCGGGGCTCGCCGTGCCGGGCGGGGGGTGGCGGCAGGTGGGGGTGCCGGGCGGGGCGGGG
CCGCCTCGGGCCGGGGAGGGCTCGGGGGAGGGGCGCGGCGGCCCCGGAGCGCCGGCGGCTGTCGAGGCGC
GGCGAGCCGCAGCCATTGCCTTTTATGGTAATCGTGCGAGAGGGCGCAGGGACTTCCTTTGTCCCAAATC
TGTGCGGAGCCGAAATCTGGGAGGCGCCGCCGCACCCCCTCTAGCGGGCGCGGGGCGAAGCGGTGCGGCG
CCGGCAGGAAGGAAATGGGCGGGGAGGGCCTTCGTGCGTCGCCGCGCCGCCGTCCCCTTCTCCCTCTCCA
GCCTCGGGGCTGTCCGCGGGGGGACGGCTGCCTTCGGGGGGGACGGGGCAGGGCGGGGTTCGGCTTCTGG
CGTGTGACCGGCGGCTCTAGAGCCTCTGCTAACCATGTTCATGCCTTCTTCTTTTTCCTACAGCTCCTGG
GCAACGTGCTGGTTATTGTGCTGTCTCATCATTTTGGCAAAGAATTCTAGTGAGTCGACCAGTGGATCCT
GGAGGCTTGCTGAAGGCTGTATGCTGATGAACTTCAGGGTCAGCTTGGTTTTGGCCACTGACTGACCAAG
CTGACTGAAGTTCATCAGGACACAAGGCCTGTTACTAGCACTCACATGGAACAAATGGCCCAGATCTGGC
CGCACTCGAGATATCTAGACCCAGAATTCACTCCTCAGGTGCAGGCTGCCTATCAGAAGGTGGTGGCTGG
TGTGGCCAATGCCCTGGCTCACAAATACCACTGAGATCTTTTTCCCTCTGCCAAAAATTATGGGGACATC
ATGAAGCCCCTTGAGCATCTGACTTCTGGCTAATAAAGGAAATTTATTTTCATTGCAATAGTGTGTTGGA
ATTTTTTGTGTCTCTCACTCGGAAGGACATATGGGAGGGCAAATCATTTAAAACATCAGAATGAGTATTT
GGTTTAGAGTTTGGCAACATATGCCCATATGCTGGCTGCCATGAACAAAGGTTGGCTATAAAGAGGTCAT
CAGTATATGAAACAGCCCCCTGCTGTCCATTCCTTATTCCATAGAAAAGCCTTGACTTGAGGTTAGATTT
TTTTTATATTTTGTTTTGTGTTATTTTTTTCTTTAACATCCCTAAAATTTTCCTTACATGTTTTACTAGC
CAGATTTTTCCTCCTCTCCTGACTACTCCCAGTCATAGCTGTCCCTCTTCTCTTATGGAGATCCCTCGAC
CTGCAGCCCAAGCTTGGCGTAATCATGGTCATAGCTGTTTCCTGTGTGAAATTGTTATCCGCTCACAATT
CCACACAACATACGAGCCGGAAGCATAAAGTGTAAAGCCTGGGGTGCCTAATGAGTGAGCTAACTCACAT
TAATTGCGTTGCGCTCACTGCCCGCTTTCCAGTCGGGAAACCTGTCGTGCCAGCGGATCCGCATCTCAAT
TAGTCAGCAACCATAGTCCCGCCCCTAACTCCGCCCATCCCGCCCCTAACTCCGCCCAGTTCCGCCCATT
CTCCGCCCCATGGCTGACTAATTTTTTTTATTTATGCAGAGGCCGAGGCCGCCTCGGCCTCTGAGCTATT
CCAGAAGTAGTGAGGAGGCTTTTTTGGAGGCCTAGGCTTTTGCAAAAAGCTAACTTGTTTATTGCAGCTT
ATAATGGTTACAAATAAAGCAATAGCATCACAAATTTCACAAATAAAGCATTTTTTTCACTGCATTCTAG
TTGTGGTTTGTCCAAACTCATCAATGTATCTTATCATGTCTGGATCCGCTGCATTAATGAATCGGCCAAC
GCGCGGGGAGAGGCGGTTTGCGTATTGGGCGCTCTTCCGCTTCCTCGCTCACTGACTCGCTGCGCTCGGT
CGTTCGGCTGCGGCGAGCGGTATCAGCTCACTCAAAGGCGGTAATACGGTTATCCACAGAATCAGGGGAT
AACGCAGGAAAGAACATGTGAGCAAAAGGCCAGCAAAAGGCCAGGAACCGTAAAAAGGCCGCGTTGCTGG
CGTTTTTCCATAGGCTCCGCCCCCCTGACGAGCATCACAAAAATCGACGCTCAAGTCAGAGGTGGCGAAA
CCCGACAGGACTATAAAGATACCAGGCGTTTCCCCCTGGAAGCTCCCTCGTGCGCTCTCCTGTTCCGACC
CTGCCGCTTACCGGATACCTGTCCGCCTTTCTCCCTTCGGGAAGCGTGGCGCTTTCTCAATGCTCACGCT
GTAGGTATCTCAGTTCGGTGTAGGTCGTTCGCTCCAAGCTGGGCTGTGTGCACGAACCCCCCGTTCAGCC
CGACCGCTGCGCCTTATCCGGTAACTATCGTCTTGAGTCCAACCCGGTAAGACACGACTTATCGCCACTG
GCAGCAGCCACTGGTAACAGGATTAGCAGAGCGAGGTATGTAGGCGGTGCTACAGAGTTCTTGAAGTGGT
GGCCTAACTACGGCTACACTAGAAGGACAGTATTTGGTATCTGCGCTCTGCTGAAGCCAGTTACCTTCGG
AAAAAGAGTTGGTAGCTCTTGATCCGGCAAACAAACCACCGCTGGTAGCGGTGGTTTTTTTGTTTGCAAG
CAGCAGATTACGCGCAGAAAAAAAGGATCTCAAGAAGATCCTTTGATCTTTTCTACGGGGTCTGACGCTC
AGTGGAACGAAAACTCACGTTAAGGGATTTTGGTCATGAGATTATCAAAAAGGATCTTCACCTAGATCCT
TTTAAATTAAAAATGAAGTTTTAAATCAATCTAAAGTATATATGAGTAAACTTGGTCTGACAGTTACCAA
TGCTTAATCAGTGAGGCACCTATCTCAGCGATCTGTCTATTTCGTTCATCCATAGTTGCCTGACTCCCCG
TCGTGTAGATAACTACGATACGGGAGGGCTTACCATCTGGCCCCAGTGCTGCAATGATACCGCGAGACCC
ACGCTCACCGGCTCCAGATTTATCAGCAATAAACCAGCCAGCCGGAAGGGCCGAGCGCAGAAGTGGTCCT
GCAACTTTATCCGCCTCCATCCAGTCTATTAATTGTTGCCGGGAAGCTAGAGTAAGTAGTTCGCCAGTTA
ATAGTTTGCGCAACGTTGTTGCCATTGCTACAGGCATCGTGGTGTCACGCTCGTCGTTTGGTATGGCTTC
ATTCAGCTCCGGTTCCCAACGATCAAGGCGAGTTACATGATCCCCCATGTTGTGCAAAAAAGCGGTTAGC
TCCTTCGGTCCTCCGATCGTTGTCAGAAGTAAGTTGGCCGCAGTGTTATCACTCATGGTTATGGCAGCAC
TGCATAATTCTCTTACTGTCATGCCATCCGTAAGATGCTTTTCTGTGACTGGTGAGTACTCAACCAAGTC
ATTCTGAGAATAGTGTATGCGGCGACCGAGTTGCTCTTGCCCGGCGTCAATACGGGATAATACCGCGCCA
CATAGCAGAACTTTAAAAGTGCTCATCATTGGAAAACGTTCTTCGGGGCGAAAACTCTCAAGGATCTTAC
CGCTGTTGAGATCCAGTTCGATGTAACCCACTCGTGCACCCAACTGATCTTCAGCATCTTTTACTTTCAC
CAGCGTTTCTGGGTGAGCAAAAACAGGAAGGCAAAATGCCGCAAAAAAGGGAATAAGGGCGACACGGAAA
TGTTGAATACTCATACTCTTCCTTTTTCAATATTATTGAAGCATTTATCAGGGTTATTGTCTCATGAGCG
GATACATATTTGAATGTATTTAGAAAAATAAACAAATAGGGGTTCCGCGCACATTTCCCCGAAAAGTGCC
ACCTG
