>Addgene plasmid #62682 | pARC (pKD-G3) | addgene partial sequence | sequence record 115745 | FLP-rec 5'-TTCGGCTTCTGGCGTGTGAC-3'
ATGCCTTCTTCTTTTTCCTACAGCTCCTGGGCAACGTGCTGGTTATTGTGCTGTCTCATCATTTTGGCAA
AGAATTCTAGTGAGTCGACCAGTGGATCCTGGAGGCTTGCTGAAGGCTGTATGCTGATGAACTTCAGGGT
CAGCTTGGTTTTGGCCACTGACTGACCAAGCTGACTGAAGTTCATCAGGACACAAGGCCTGTTACTAGCA
CTCACATGGAACAAATGGCCCAGATCTGGCCGCACTCGAGATATCTAGACCCAGAATTCACTCCTCAGGT
GCAGGCTGCCTATCAGAAGGTGGTGGCTGGTGTGGCCAATGCCCTGGCTCACAAATACCACTGAGATCTT
TTTCCCTCTGCCAAAAATTATGGGGACATCATGAAGCCCCTTGAGCATCTGACTTCTGGCTAATAAAGGA
AATTTATTTTCATTGCAATAGTGTGTTGGAATTTTTTGTGTCTCTCACTCGGAAGGACATATGGGAGGGC
AAATCATTTAAAACATCAGAATGAGTATTTGGTTTAGAGTTTGGCAACATATGCCCATATGCTGGCTGCC
ATGAACAAAGGTTGGCTATAAAGAGGTCATCAGTATATGAAACAGCCCCCTGCTGTCCATTCCTTATTCC
ATAGAAAAGCCTTGACTTGAGGTTAGATTTTTTTTATATTTTGTTTTGTGTTATTTTTTTCTTTAACATC
CCTAAAATTTTCCTTACATGTTTTACTAGCCAGATTTTTCCTCCTCTCCTGACTACTCCCAGTCATAGCT
GTCCCTCTTCTCTTATGGAGATCC
