>Addgene plasmid #62682 | pARC (pKD-G3) | addgene partial sequence | sequence record 115955 | Bglob-pA-R 5'-ttttggcagagggaaaaaga-3'
GCCACACCAGCCACCACCTTCTGATAGGCAGCCTGCACCTGAGGAGTGAATTCTGGGTCTAGATATCTCG
AGTGCGGCCAGATCTGGGCCATTTGTTCCATGTGAGTGCTAGTAACAGGCCTTGTGTCCTGATGAACTTC
AGTCAGCTTGGTCAGTCAGTGGCCAAAACCAAGCTGACCCTGAAGTTCATCAGCATACAGCCTTCAGCAA
GCCTCCAGGATCCACTGGTCGACTCACTAGAATTCTTTGCCAAAATGATGAGACAGCACAATAACCAGCA
CGTTGCCCAGGAGCTGTAGGAAAAAGAAGAAGGCATGAACATGGTTAGCAGAGGCTCTAGAGCCGCCGGT
CACACGCCAGAAGCCGAACCCCGCCCTGCCCCGTCCCCCCCGAAGGCAGCCGTCCCCCCGCGGACAGCCC
CGAGGCTGGAGAGGGAGAAGGGGACGGCGGCGCGGCGACGCACGAAGGCCCTCCCCGCCCATTTCCTTCC
TGCCGGCGCCGCACCGCTTCGCCCCGCGCCCGCTAGAGGGGGTGCGGCGGCGCCTCCCAGATTTCGGCTC
CGCACAGATTTGGGACAAAGGAAGTCCCTGCGCCCTCTCGCACGATTACCATAAAAGGCAATGGCTGCGG
CTCGCCGCGCCTCGACAGCCGCCGGCGCTCCGG
